Addgene plasmid #194821: MAC-C Sars-CoV-2 ORF3a_Q57H
Purpose: Sars-CoV-2 ORF3a_Q57H in MAC-C destination vector
Depositing lab: Markku Varjosalo. Depositing organization: University of Helsinki, Institute of Biotechnology. Publication: The comprehensive SARS-CoV-2 ‘hijackome’ knowledge base— reveals significant changes in host cell protein expression and activation by multiple SARS-CoV-2 variants. Varjosalo M, Huuskonen S, Liu X, Redchuk T, Salokas K, Lundberg R, Maljanen S, Belik M, Reinholm A, Kolehmainen P, Tripathi G, Laine P, Belanov S, Auvinen P, Vartiainen M, Laine L, Österlund P, Julkkunen I, Kakkola L. 10 May 2024, Research Square 10.21203/rs.3.rs-4322477/v1.
Backbone
  Vector backbone: MAC-tag-C (#108077)
  Vector type: Mammalian Expression
  Selectable markers: Hygromycin
Growth in bacteria
  Bacterial resistance: Ampicillin, 100 μg/mL
  Growth temperature: 37°C
  Growth strain: DH5alpha
  Copy number: High Copy
Gene/Insert
  Gene/Insert name: ORF3a_Q57H (alt name: ORF3a Q57H)
  Species: Sars-CoV-2
  Mutation: Q57H
  Entrez Gene: ORF3a (a.k.a. GU280_gp03)
  Tag / fusion protein: MAC-C (C terminal on backbone)
Terms and licenses: Academic/Nonprofit Terms; Industry Terms
Depositor comments: Please visit https://doi.org/10.21203/rs.3.rs-4322477/v1 for preprint.
How to cite: MAC-C Sars-CoV-2 ORF3a_Q57H was a gift from Markku Varjosalo (Addgene plasmid # 194821 ; http://n2t.net/addgene:194821 ; RRID:Addgene_194821)
