[The description below was written by a language model from this plasmid's Addgene catalogue record and pLannotate feature annotations shown in this document.]
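Description:
MAC-C Sars-CoV-2 ORF3a_Q57H is a mammalian expression plasmid that places the SARS-CoV-2 accessory protein ORF3a, carrying the Q57H substitution, into the MAC-tag-C Gateway destination backbone so that the viral protein is made with a C-terminal MAC tag. In bacteria it is maintained as a high-copy plasmid through a ColE1/pUC-type origin and selected with ampicillin via the β-lactamase gene. A fragment of the f1 origin and remnants of lac regulatory sequence are also annotated.

The expression cassette is driven by the CMV enhancer and immediate early promoter. Short matches to tet-operator-containing promoters follow directly downstream, which suggests a tetracycline-regulatable CMV/TetO arrangement, although the record does not state this explicitly. The ORF3a coding sequence lies between attB1 and attB2 sites, the scars left by Gateway recombination, and is followed by an E. coli birA-derived biotin ligase coding sequence and the bovine growth hormone polyadenylation signal. The biotin ligase is the only annotated component of the MAC tag; any additional epitope or affinity modules are not listed in the feature table. A ligase fused to a bait protein allows biotinylation of nearby proteins for proximity labelling.

Downstream, an FRT site directly precedes a hygromycin resistance gene that has no complete annotated promoter of its own and ends in an SV40 polyadenylation signal. This layout is typical of vectors designed for FLP-mediated integration into a genomic FRT landing site, with hygromycin selection of stable lines. The associated publication concerns host protein changes caused by SARS-CoV-2 variants, consistent with use as a bait for interaction mapping. The sequence is labelled a partial NGS result, so the annotation may be incomplete.
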