Features (pLannotate 1.2.2; 24 found; start..end, strand, type, name):
      6..98      -  CDS            lacI (fragment): lac repressor; lacI; The lac repressor binds to the lac operator to inhibit transcription in E. coli. This inhibition can be relieved by adding lactose or isopropyl-β-D-thiogalactopyranoside (IPTG).
    281..869     -  rep_origin     ori: high-copy-number ColE1/pMB1/pBR322/pUC origin of replication
   1040..1900    -  CDS            AmpR: β-lactamase; bla; confers resistance to ampicillin, carbenicillin, and related antibiotics
   1901..2005    -  promoter       AmpR promoter: bla
   2064..2116    -  misc_feature   bom (fragment): basis of mobility region from pBR322
   2271..2650    +  enhancer       CMV enhancer: human cytomegalovirus immediate early enhancer
   2651..2854    +  promoter       CMV promoter: human cytomegalovirus (CMV) immediate early promoter
   2856..2875    +  promoter       PLtetO-1 promoter (fragment): modified phage lambda PL promoter with tet operator sites (Lutz and Bujard, 1997)
   2877..2896    +  promoter       PLtetO-1 promoter (fragment): modified phage lambda PL promoter with tet operator sites (Lutz and Bujard, 1997)
   2904..2937    +  promoter       TRE3GV promoter (fragment): 3rd-generation Tet-responsive promoter that can be activated by binding of Tet-On® 3G, optimized for retroviral and lentiviral vectors
   3072..3096    +  protein_bind   attB1: mutant version of attB; recombination site for the Gateway® BP reaction BP Clonase™
   3102..3926    +  CDS            AP3A_SARS2: Experimental evidence at protein level: Swiss-Prot protein existence level 1. Plays a role in virus egress via lysosomal trafficking (PubMed:33157038, PubMed:33422265). Forms homotetrameric ion channels (viroporin) localized at endosomes and lysosomes, that may induce deacidification of lysosomes thereby allowing safe virion egress through lysosomal trafficking (By similarity) (PubMed:33157038, PubMed:33422265). Also blocks formation of autolysosomes through binding and sequestering host TMUB1/HOPS on late endosomes. This prevents fusion of autophagosomes with lysosomes, disrupting autophagy a
   3931..3951    -  protein_bind   attB2: mutant version of attB; core recombination site for the Gateway® BP reaction BP Clonase™
   4011..4970    +  CDS            birA: BIRA_ECOLI - Also known as bioR, dhbB. Experimental evidence at protein level: Swiss-Prot protein existence level 1. Acts both as a biotin--[acetyl-CoA-carboxylase] ligase and a biotin-operon repressor. In the presence of ATP, BirA activates biotin to form the BirA-biotinyl-5'-adenylate (BirA-bio-5'-AMP or holoBirA) complex. HoloBirA can either transfer the biotinyl moiety to the biotin carboxyl carrier protein (BCCP) subunit of acetyl-CoA carboxylase, or bind to the biotin operator site and inhibit transcription of the operon. From Escherichia coli (strain K12).
   5020..5244    +  polyA_signal   bGH poly(A) signal: bovine growth hormone polyadenylation signal
   5248..5269    +  promoter       SV40 promoter (fragment): SV40 enhancer and early promoter
   5290..5523    +  rep_origin     f1 ori (fragment) (sequence partly withheld): f1 bacteriophage origin of replication; arrow indicates direction of (+) strand synthesis
   5528..5575    +  protein_bind   FRT: FLP-mediated recombination occurs in the 8-bp core sequence TCTAGAAA (Turan and Bode, 2011). FLP recombinase from the Saccharomyces cerevisiae 2μ plasmid
   5583..6605    +  CDS            HygR: aminoglycoside phosphotransferase from E. coli; aph(4)-Ia; confers resistance to hygromycin
   6615..6740    +  CDS            ble (fragment): BLE_KLEPN - Experimental evidence at protein level: Swiss-Prot protein existence level 1. Binding protein with a strong affinity to the bleomycin family of antibiotics. Binds to CL990; an antimitotic-antibiotic compound. From Klebsiella pneumoniae.
   6735..6856    +  polyA_signal   SV40 poly(A) signal: SV40 polyadenylation signal
   6929..6945    -  protein_bind   lac operator: The lac repressor binds to the lac operator to inhibit transcription in E. coli. This inhibition can be relieved by adding lactose or isopropyl-β-D-thiogalactopyranoside (IPTG). lac repressor encoded by lacI
   6953..6983    -  promoter       lac promoter: promoter for the E. coli lac operon
   6998..7019    -  protein_bind   CAP binding site: CAP binding activates transcription in the presence of cAMP. E. coli catabolite activator protein
>Addgene plasmid #194821 | MAC-C Sars-CoV-2 ORF3a_Q57H | addgene full sequence | sequence record 386170 | Addgene Partial NGS Result
TGCGCTCACTGCCCGCTTTCCAGTCGGGAAACCTGTCGTGCCAGCTGCATTAATGAATCGGCCAACGCGC
GGGGAGAGGCGGTTTGCGTATTGGGCGCTCTTCCGCTTCCTCGCTCACTGACTCGCTGCGCTCGGTCGTT
CGGCTGCGGCGAGCGGTATCAGCTCACTCAAAGGCGGTAATACGGTTATCCACAGAATCAGGGGATAACG
CAGGAAAGAACATGTGAGCAAAAGGCCAGCAAAAGGCCAGGAACCGTAAAAAGGCCGCGTTGCTGGCGTT
TTTCCATAGGCTCCGCCCCCCTGACGAGCATCACAAAAATCGACGCTCAAGTCAGAGGTGGCGAAACCCG
ACAGGACTATAAAGATACCAGGCGTTTCCCCCTGGAAGCTCCCTCGTGCGCTCTCCTGTTCCGACCCTGC
CGCTTACCGGATACCTGTCCGCCTTTCTCCCTTCGGGAAGCGTGGCGCTTTCTCATAGCTCACGCTGTAG
GTATCTCAGTTCGGTGTAGGTCGTTCGCTCCAAGCTGGGCTGTGTGCACGAACCCCCCGTTCAGCCCGAC
CGCTGCGCCTTATCCGGTAACTATCGTCTTGAGTCCAACCCGGTAAGACACGACTTATCGCCACTGGCAG
CAGCCACTGGTAACAGGATTAGCAGAGCGAGGTATGTAGGCGGTGCTACAGAGTTCTTGAAGTGGTGGCC
TAACTACGGCTACACTAGAAGAACAGTATTTGGTATCTGCGCTCTGCTGAAGCCAGTTACCTTCGGAAAA
AGAGTTGGTAGCTCTTGATCCGGCAAACAAACCACCGCTGGTAGCGGTGGTTTTTTTGTTTGCAAGCAGC
AGATTACGCGCAGAAAAAAAGGATCTCAAGAAGATCCTTTGATCTTTTCTACGGGGTCTGACGCTCAGTG
GAACGAAAACTCACGTTAAGGGATTTTGGTCATGAGATTATCAAAAAGGATCTTCACCTAGATCCTTTTA
AATTAAAAATGAAGTTTTAAATCAATCTAAAGTATATATGAGTAAACTTGGTCTGACAGTTACCAATGCT
TAATCAGTGAGGCACCTATCTCAGCGATCTGTCTATTTCGTTCATCCATAGTTGCCTGACTCCCCGTCGT
GTAGATAACTACGATACGGGAGGGCTTACCATCTGGCCCCAGTGCTGCAATGATACCGCGAGACCCACGC
TCACCGGCTCCAGATTTATCAGCAATAAACCAGCCAGCCGGAAGGGCCGAGCGCAGAAGTGGTCCTGCAA
CTTTATCCGCCTCCATCCAGTCTATTAATTGTTGCCGGGAAGCTAGAGTAAGTAGTTCGCCAGTTAATAG
TTTGCGCAACGTTGTTGCCATTGCTACAGGCATCGTGGTGTCACGCTCGTCGTTTGGTATGGCTTCATTC
AGCTCCGGTTCCCAACGATCAAGGCGAGTTACATGATCCCCCATGTTGTGCAAAAAAGCGGTTAGCTCCT
TCGGTCCTCCGATCGTTGTCAGAAGTAAGTTGGCCGCAGTGTTATCACTCATGGTTATGGCAGCACTGCA
TAATTCTCTTACTGTCATGCCATCCGTAAGATGCTTTTCTGTGACTGGTGAGTACTCAACCAAGTCATTC
TGAGAATAGTGTATGCGGCGACCGAGTTGCTCTTGCCCGGCGTCAATACGGGATAATACCGCGCCACATA
GCAGAACTTTAAAAGTGCTCATCATTGGAAAACGTTCTTCGGGGCGAAAACTCTCAAGGATCTTACCGCT
GTTGAGATCCAGTTCGATGTAACCCACTCGTGCACCCAACTGATCTTCAGCATCTTTTACTTTCACCAGC
GTTTCTGGGTGAGCAAAAACAGGAAGGCAAAATGCCGCAAAAAAGGGAATAAGGGCGACACGGAAATGTT
GAATACTCATACTCTTCCTTTTTCAATATTATTGAAGCATTTATCAGGGTTATTGTCTCATGAGCGGATA
CATATTTGAATGTATTTAGAAAAATAAACAAATAGGGGTTCCGCGCACATTTCCCCGAAAAGTGCCACCT
GACGTCGACGGATCGGGAGATCTCCCGATCCCCTATGGTGCACTCTCAGTACAATCTGCTCTGATGCCGC
ATAGTTAAGCCAGTATCTGCTCCCTGCTTGTGTGTTGGAGGTCGCTGAGTAGTGCGCGAGCAAAATTTAA
GCTACAACAAGGCAAGGCTTGACCGACAATTGCATGAAGAATCTGCTTAGGGTTAGGCGTTTTGCGCTGC
TTCGCGATGTACGGGCCAGATATACGCGTTGACATTGATTATTGACTAGTTATTAATAGTAATCAATTAC
GGGGTCATTAGTTCATAGCCCATATATGGAGTTCCGCGTTACATAACTTACGGTAAATGGCCCGCCTGGC
TGACCGCCCAACGACCCCCGCCCATTGACGTCAATAATGACGTATGTTCCCATAGTAACGCCAATAGGGA
CTTTCCATTGACGTCAATGGGTGGAGTATTTACGGTAAACTGCCCACTTGGCAGTACATCAAGTGTATCA
TATGCCAAGTACGCCCCCTATTGACGTCAATGACGGTAAATGGCCCGCCTGGCATTATGCCCAGTACATG
ACCTTATGGGACTTTCCTACTTGGCAGTACATCTACGTATTAGTCATCGCTATTACCATGGTGATGCGGT
TTTGGCAGTACATCAATGGGCGTGGATAGCGGTTTGACTCACGGGGATTTCCAAGTCTCCACCCCATTGA
CGTCAATGGGAGTTTGTTTTGGCACCAAAATCAACGGGACTTTCCAAAATGTCGTAACAACTCCGCCCCA
TTGACGCAAATGGGCGGTAGGCGTGTACGGTGGGAGGTCTATATAAGCAGAGCTCTCCCTATCAGTGATA
GAGATCTCCCTATCAGTGATAGAGATCGTCGACGAGCTCGTTTAGTGAACCGTCAGATCGCCTGGAGACG
CCATCCACGCTGTTTTGACCTCCATAGAAGACACCGGGACCGATCCAGCCTCCGGACTCTAGCGTTTAAA
CTTAAGCTTGGTACCGAGCTCGGATCCACTAGTCCAGTGTGGTGGAATTCTGCAGATATCAACAAGTTTG
TACAAAAAAGCAGGCTCCACCATGGACCTTTTTATGAGAATCTTTACCATCGGGACTGTCACACTGAAAC
AGGGAGAAATTAAGGACGCGACCCCGAGTGACTTTGTGAGGGCCACTGCTACAATTCCCATCCAAGCCTC
TCTTCCATTCGGCTGGCTCATAGTGGGTGTGGCACTGCTCGCGGTATTCCACTCAGCGTCTAAGATCATA
ACGCTGAAGAAGAGATGGCAGTTGGCTCTCAGCAAAGGTGTTCATTTCGTCTGTAACCTGCTTCTTCTTT
TCGTCACTGTCTATTCTCACTTGCTCTTGGTTGCAGCCGGGCTGGAAGCCCCGTTTCTGTATCTGTACGC
GCTCGTTTACTTCCTCCAGAGCATAAATTTCGTACGAATTATTATGAGACTCTGGTTGTGCTGGAAGTGT
CGGAGCAAGAATCCTCTCTTGTATGACGCCAATTACTTCCTTTGTTGGCACACTAATTGTTATGATTACT
GCATACCTTACAATAGCGTTACCTCATCCATAGTAATCACCTCCGGTGACGGAACAACGTCACCAATCTC
CGAGCATGATTACCAGATTGGAGGCTATACGGAAAAATGGGAGAGTGGTGTCAAGGACTGTGTGGTGCTG
CATAGCTATTTCACAAGCGATTATTATCAACTGTACAGTACACAGTTGTCCACGGATACCGGGGTCGAGC
ATGTCACATTTTTTATTTATAACAAGATCGTTGATGAGCCAGAGGAGCATGTGCAGATCCACACGATAGA
TGGAAGCTCCGGTGTAGTGAATCCAGTCATGGAACCGATCTATGACGAGCCCACCACGACCACATCTGTG
CCCCTGGACCCAGCTTTCTTGTACAAAGTGGRMGKTATCAAGMWGGRCWGCAYCAYRRYCWGYTACMMCK
AMGASGTGMCCGWCTACGCCAAGGACAACACCGTGCCCCTGAAGCTGATCGCCCTGCTGGCCAACGGCGA
GTTCCACTCTGGCGAGCAGCTGGGCGAGACACTGGGCATGAGCAGAGCCGCCATCAACAAGCACATCCAG
ACCCTGCGGGACTGGGGCGTGGACGTGTTCACAGTGCCCGGCAAGGGCTACAGCCTGCCCGAGCCCATCC
AGCTGCTGAACGCCAAGCAGATCCTGGGCCAGCTGGATGGCGGATCTGTGGCCGTGCTGCCCGTGATCGA
CAGCACCAACCAGTATCTGCTCGACCGGATCGGCGAGCTGAAGTCCGGCGACGCCTGTATCGCCGAGTAC
CAGCAGGCCGGCAGAGGCGGCAGGGGCAGAAAGTGGTTCAGCCCCTTCGGCGCCAACCTGTACCTGAGCA
TGTTCTGGAGACTGGAACAGGGCCCAGCCGCCGCTATTGGCCTGAGCCTGGTCATCGGCATCGTGATGGC
CGAGGTGCTGCGGAAGCTGGGCGCCGACAAAGTGCGCGTGAAGTGGCCCAACGACCTGTATCTGCAGGAC
CGGAAGCTGGCCGGCATCCTGGTGGAACTGACCGGCAAAACAGGCGACGCCGCCCAGATCGTGATCGGCG
CTGGCATCAACATGGCCATGCGGCGGGTGGAAGAGAGCGTGGTCAACCAGGGCTGGATCACCCTGCAGGA
AGCCGGCATCAACCTGGACCGGAACACCCTGGCCGCCATGCTGATCAGAGAGCTGAGAGCCGCCCTGGAA
CTGTTCGAGCAGGAAGGCCTGGCCCCCTACCTGAGCAGATGGGAGAAGCTGGACAACTTCATCAACCGGC
CCGTGAAACTGATCATCGGCGACAAAGAGATCTTCGGCATCAGCCGGGGCATCGACAAGCAGGGGGCCCT
GCTCCTGGAACAGGACGGCATCATCAAGCCCTGGATGGGCGGCGAGATCAGCCTGCGGAGCGCCGAGAAG
TGATGACTCGAGTCTAGAGGGCCCGTTTAAACCCGCTGATCAGCCTCGACTGTGCCTTCTAGTTGCCAGC
CATCTGTTGTTTGCCCCTCCCCCGTGCCTTCCTTGACCCTGGAAGGTGCCACTCCCACTGTCCTTTCCTA
ATAAAATGAGGAAATTGCATCGCATTGTCTGAGTAGGTGTCATTCTATTCTGGGGGGTGGGGTGGGGCAG
GACAGCAAGGGGGAGGATTGGGAAGACAATAGCAGGCATGCTGGGGATGCGGTGGGCTCTATGGCTTCTG
AGGCGGAAAGAACCAGCTGGGGCTCTAGGGGGTATCCCC
[124 nt withheld, positions 5290-5413]
C
[91 nt withheld, positions 5415-5505]
AGGGTGATGGTTCACGTACCTAGAAGTTCCTATTCCGAAGTTCCTATTCTCTAGAAAGTATAGGAACTTC
CTTGGCCAAAAAGCCTGAACTCACCGCGACGTCTGTCGAGAAGTTTCTGATCGAAAAGTTCGACAGCGTC
TCCGACCTGATGCAGCTCTCGGAGGGCGAAGAATCTCGTGCTTTCAGCTTCGATGTAGGAGGGCGTGGAT
ATGTCCTGCGGGTAAATAGCTGCGCCGATGGTTTCTACAAAGATCGTTATGTTTATCGGCACTTTGCATC
GGCCGCGCTCCCGATTCCGGAAGTGCTTGACATTGGGGAATTCAGCGAGAGCCTGACCTATTGCATCTCC
CGCCGTGCACAGGGTGTCACGTTGCAAGACCTGCCTGAAACCGAACTGCCCGCTGTTCTGCAGCCGGTCG
CGGAGGCCATGGATGCGATCGCTGCGGCCGATCTTAGCCAGACGAGCGGGTTCGGCCCATTCGGACCGCA
AGGAATCGGTCAATACACTACATGGCGTGATTTCATATGCGCGATTGCTGATCCCCATGTGTATCACTGG
CAAACTGTGATGGACGACACCGTCAGTGCGTCCGTCGCGCAGGCTCTCGATGAGCTGATGCTTTGGGCCG
AGGACTGCCCCGAAGTCCGGCACCTCGTGCACGCGGATTTCGGCTCCAACAATGTCCTGACGGACAATGG
CCGCATAACAGCGGTCATTGACTGGAGCGAGGCGATGTTCGGGGATTCCCAATACGAGGTCGCCAACATC
TTCTTCTGGAGGCCGTGGTTGGCTTGTATGGAGCAGCAGACGCGCTACTTCGAGCGGAGGCATCCGGAGC
TTGCAGGATCGCCGCGGCTCCGGGCGTATATGCTCCGCATTGGTCTTGACCAACTCTATCAGAGCTTGGT
TGACGGCAATTTCGATGATGCAGCTTGGGCGCAGGGTCGATGCGACGCAATCGTCCGATCCGGAGCCGGG
ACTGTCGGGCGTACACAAATCGCCCGCAGAAGCGCGGCCGTCTGGACCGATGGCTGTGTAGAAGTACTCG
CCGATAGTGGAAACCGACGCCCCAGCACTCGTCCGAGGGCAAAGGAATAGCACGTACTACGAGATTTCGA
TTCCACCGCCGCCTTCTATGAAAGGTTGGGCTTCGGAATCGTTTTCCGGGACGCCGGCTGGATGATCCTC
CAGCGCGGGGATCTCATGCTGGAGTTCTTCGCCCACCCCAACTTGTTTATTGCAGCTTATAATGGTTACA
AATAAAGCAATAGCATCACAAATTTCACAAATAAAGCATTTTTTTCACTGCATTCTAGTTGTGGTTTGTC
CAAACTCATCAATGTATCTTATCATGTCTGTATACCGTCGACCTCTAGCTAGAGCTTGGCGTAATCATGG
TCATAGCTGTTTCCTGTGTGAAATTGTTATCCGCTCACAATTCCACACAACATACGAGCCGGAAGCATAA
AGTGTAAAGCCTGGGGTGCCTAATGAGTGAGCTAACTCACATTAATTGCGT
